>Addgene plasmid #126983 | pJUMP39-1A(sfGFP) | addgene full sequence | sequence record 252076 | Addgene NGS Result
TTAATTAAGGAGTTTTGCAGGTGCCTTGGAACACCTGCTTTTCGCTGAATTCGCGGCCGCTTCTAGAGCG
TCTCTGGAGTGAGACCGGAGTTGACGGCTAGCTCAGTCCTAGGTACAGTGCTAGCGTACTTGTTTAACTT
TAAGAAGGAGATATACAATGGTAGCCCGTAAAGGCGAAGAGCTGTTCACTGGTGTCGTCCCTATTCTGGT
GGAACTGGATGGTGATGTCAACGGTCATAAGTTTTCCGTGCGTGGCGAGGGTGAAGGTGACGCAACTAAT
GGTAAACTGACGCTGAAGTTCATCTGTACTACTGGTAAACTGCCGGTACCTTGGCCGACTCTGGTAACGA
CGCTGACTTATGGTGTTCAGTGCTTTGCTCGTTATCCGGACCATATGAAGCAGCATGACTTCTTCAAGTC
CGCCATGCCGGAAGGCTATGTGCAGGAACGCACGATTTCCTTTAAGGATGACGGCACGTACAAAACGCGT
GCGGAAGTGAAATTTGAAGGCGATACCCTGGTAAACCGCATTGAGCTGAAAGGCATTGACTTTAAAGAAG
ATGGCAATATCCTGGGCCATAAGCTGGAATACAATTTTAACAGCCACAATGTTTACATCACCGCCGATAA
ACAAAAAAATGGCATTAAAGCGAATTTTAAAATTCGCCACAACGTGGAGGATGGCAGCGTGCAGCTGGCT
GATCACTACCAGCAAAACACTCCAATCGGTGATGGTCCTGTTCTGCTGCCAGACAATCACTATCTGAGCA
CGCAAAGCGTTCTGTCTAAAGATCCGAACGAGAAACGCGATCATATGGTTCTGCTGGAGTTCGTAACCGC
AGCGGGCATCACGCATGGTATGGATGAACTGTACAAAGGTTCGTAACTTCTGACTGAGTTGCACGCTGGT
CTCTCGCTAATGTGAGACGTACTAGTAGCGGCCGCTGCAGGGAGTTGTCTTCGAAGACTTCGCTCTAGTC
TTGGACTCCTGTTGATAGATCCAGTAATGACCTCAGAACTCCATCTGGATTTGTTCAGAACGCTCGGTTG
CCGCCGGGCGTTTTTTATTGGTGAGAATCCAGGGGTCCCCAATAATTACGATTTAAATAACAAACGGGAT
TGACTTTTAAAAAAGGATTGATTCTAATGAAGAAAGCAGACAAGTAAGCCTCCTAAATTCACTTTAGATA
AAAATTTAGGAGGCATATCAAATGAACTTTAATAAAATTGATTTAGACAATTGGAAGAGAAAAGAGATAT
TTAATCATTATTTGAACCAACAAACGACTTTTAGTATAACCACAGAAATTGATATTAGTGTTTTATACCG
AAACATAAAACAAGAAGGATATAAATTTTACCCTGCATTTATTTTCTTAGTGACAAGGGTGATAAACTCA
AATACAGCTTTTAGAACTGGTTACAATAGCGACGGAGAGTTAGGTTATTGGGATAAGTTAGAGCCACTTT
ATACAATTTTTGATGGTGTATCTAAAACATTCTCTGGTATTTGGACTCCTGTAAAGAATGACTTCAAAGA
GTTTTATGATTTATACCTTTCTGATGTAGAGAAATATAATGGTTCGGGGAAATTGTTTCCCAAAACACCT
ATACCTGAAAATGCTTTTTCTCTTTCTATTATTCCATGGACTTCATTTACTGGGTTTAACTTAAATATCA
ATAATAATAGTAATTACCTTCTACCCATTATTACAGCAGGAAAATTCATTAATAAAGGTAATTCAATATA
TTTACCGCTATCTTTACAGGTACATCATTCTGTTTGTGATGGTTATCATGCAGGATTGTTTATGAACTCT
ATTCAGGAATTGTCAGATAGGCCTAATGACTGGCTTTTATAATATGAGATAATGCCGACTGTACTTTTTA
CAGTCGGTTTTCTAATGTCACTAGGGCTCGCCTTTGGGAAGTTTGAAGGGACTTCGGTCCGCGCGTTGTC
CTTTTCCGCTGCATAACCCTGCTTCGGGGTCATTATAGCGATTTTTTCGGTATATCCATCCTTTTTCGCA
CGATATACAGGATTTTGCCAAAGGGTTCGTGTAGACTTTCCTTGGTGTATCCAACGGCGTCAGCCGGGCA
GGATAGGTGAAGTAGGCCCACCCGCGAGCGGGTGTTCCTTCTTCACTGTCCCTTATTCGCACCTGGCGGT
GCTCAACGGGAATCCTGCTCTGCGAGGCTGGCCGTAGGCCGGCCCCGTAGAAAAGATCAAAGGATCTTCT
TGAGATCCTTTTTTTCTGCGCGTAATCTGCTGCTTGCAAACAAAAAAACCACCGCTACCAGCGGTGGTTT
GTTTGCCGGATCAAGAGCTACCAACTCTTTTTCCGAAGGTAACTGGCTTCAGCAGAGCGCAGATACCAAA
TACTGTCCTTCTAGTGTAGCCGTAGTTAGGCCACCACTTCAAGAACTCTGTAGCACCGCCTACATACCTC
GCTCTGCTAATCCTGTTACCAGTGGCTGCTGCCAGTGGCGATAAGTCGTGTCTTACCGGGTTGGACTCAA
GACGATAGTTACCGGATAAGGCGCAGCGGTCGGGCTGAACGGGGGGTTCGTGCACACAGCCCAGCTTGGA
GCGAACGACCTACACCGAACTGAGATACCTACAGCGTGAGCTATGAGAAAGCGCCACGCTTCCCGAAGGG
AGAAAGGCGGACAGGTATCCGGTAAGCGGCAGGGTCGGAACAGGAGAGCGCACGAGGGAGCTTCCAGGGG
GAAACGCCTGGTATCTTTATAGTCCTGTCGGGTTTCGCCACCTCTGACTTGAGCGTCGATTTTTGTGATG
CTCGTCAGGGGGGCGGAGCCTATGGAAAAACGCCAGCAACGCGGCCTTTTTACGGTTCCTGGCCTTTTGC
TGGCCTTTTGCTCACATGTTCTTTCCTGCGTTATCCCCTGATTCTGTGGATAACCGTATTACCGCCTTTG
AGTGAGCTGATACCGCTCGCCGCAGCCGAACGACCGAGCGCAGCGAGTCAGTGAGCGAGGAAGCGGAAGA
GCGCCTGATGCGGTATTTTCTCCTTACGCATCTGTGCGGTATTTCACACCGCATATGGTGCACTCTCAGT
ACAATCTGCTCTGATGCCGCATAGTTAAGCCAGTATACACTCCGCTATCGCTACGTGACTGGGTCATGGC
TGCGCCCCGACACCCGCCAACACCCGCTGACGCGCCCTGACGGGCTTGTCTGCTCCCGGCATCCGCTTAC
AGACAAGCTGTGACAGTCTCCGGGAGCTGCATGTGTCAGAGGTTTTCACCGTCATCACCGAAACGCGCGA
GGCAGCTGCGGTAAAGCTCATCAGCGTGGTCGTGCAGCGATTCACAGATGTCTGCCTGTTCATCCGCGTC
CAGCTCGTTGAGTTTCTCCAGAAGCGTTAATGTCTGGCTTCTGATAAAGCGGGCCATGTTAAGGGCGGTT
TTTTCCTGTTTGGTCACTGATGCCTCCGTGTAAGGGGGATTTCTGTTCATGGGGGTAATGATACCGATGA
AACGAGAGAGGATGCTCACGATACGGGTTACTGATGATGAACATGCCCGGTTACTGGAACGTTGTGAGGG
TAAACAACTGGCGGTATGGATGCGGCGGGGGCGCGCCCAGCTGTCTAGGGCGGCGGATTTGTCCTACTCA
GGAGAGCGTTCACCGACAAACAACAGATAAAACGAAAGGCCCAGTCTTTCGACTGAGCCTTTCGTTTTAT
TTGATGCCT
Features (pLannotate 1.2.2; 13 found; start..end, strand, type, name):
     47..68      +  misc_feature   BioBrick prefix: BioBrick prefix for parts that do not start with "ATG"
     91..115     +  promoter       J23119(SpeI) promoter (fragment): bacterial promoter (Registry of Standard Biological Parts BBa J23119) modified to end with an SpeI site
    130..150     +  RBS            RBS: efficient ribosome binding site from bacteriophage T7 gene 10 (Olins and Rangwala, 1989)
    167..877     +  CDS            superfolder GFP: GFP variant that folds robustly even when fused to poorly folded proteins (Pédelacq et al., 2006)
    930..950     +  misc_feature   BioBrick suffix: universal suffix for all parts
    984..1078    +  terminator     lambda t0 terminator: transcription terminator from phage lambda
   1212..1859    +  CDS            cat: CAT1_STAAU - Experimental evidence at transcript level: Swiss-Prot protein existence level 2. This enzyme is an effector of chloramphenicol resistance in bacteria. From Staphylococcus aureus.
   2096..2204    +  oriT           oriT: incP origin of transfer
   2240..2828    +  rep_origin     ori: high-copy-number ColE1/pMB1/pBR322/pUC origin of replication
   3014..3154    -  misc_feature   bom: basis of mobility region from pBR322
   3256..3447    -  CDS            rop: Rop protein, which maintains plasmids at low copy number; rop
   3488..3598    +  CDS            mbeC (fragment): MBEC_ECOLX - Experimental evidence at protein level: Swiss-Prot protein existence level 1. Required for efficient mobilization of ColE1 plasmid and is thus essential to promote the specific transfer of the plasmid during conjugation. Probably functions by inducing DNA bending, helping the MbeA relaxase to melt the DNA around the nic site and cleave the phosphodiester bond. Binds specifically double-stranded DNA (dsDNA) containing the ColE1 oriT but does not recognize the inverted repeat (IR). From Escherichia coli.
   3627..3713    -  terminator     rrnB T1 terminator: Escherichia coli rrnB; transcription terminator T1 from the E. coli rrnB gene
