[The description below was written by a language model from this plasmid's Addgene catalogue record and pLannotate feature annotations shown in this document.]
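Description:
pJUMP39-1A(sfGFP) is an empty Level 1 backbone from the Joint Universal Modular Plasmids (JUMP) platform, a SEVA-derived family of bacterial vectors for modular synthetic-biology assembly. It is about 3.7 kb and propagates in E. coli. Replication depends on a pBR322-type (pMB1/ColE1) origin that retains the rop gene and the bom region. Rop dampens replication, which is why the depositor calls this origin variant ("OriV 9") medium copy, although the catalogue copy-number field lists it as low copy. Selection is by chloramphenicol through a cat gene, and the record describes this as the alternative marker for Level 1 vectors in the series. An incP oriT is also annotated, so the plasmid should be mobilisable by conjugation if transfer functions are supplied in trans. A short mbeC fragment is probably a remnant carried over with the origin region.

The cloning site holds a placeholder reporter rather than a gene of interest. This cassette consists of a constitutive J23119-type promoter (annotated as a fragment), a phage T7 gene 10 ribosome binding site and superfolder GFP. It is flanked by the BioBrick prefix and suffix. Lambda t0 and rrnB T1 terminators lie on either side of the cloning region and insulate it from backbone transcription. The sfGFP acts as a visual cloning screen: colonies that keep the unmodified vector fluoresce green, while replacing the cassette with assembled parts gives non-fluorescent colonies. The record does not list the specific assembly enzymes or overhangs. No insert is recorded, and the plasmid is intended as a recipient for assembling expression constructs.
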