Addgene plasmid #126983: pJUMP39-1A(sfGFP)
Purpose: (Empty Backbone) Level 1 vector with alternative selection marker (chloramphenicol). OriV 9 (pBBR322/ROP; medium copy number); sfGFP cloning reporter.
Depositing lab: Chris French. Depositing organization: University of Edinburgh. Publication: Joint universal modular plasmids (JUMP): a flexible vector platform for synthetic biology. Valenzuela-Ortega M, French C. Synth Biol (Oxf). 2021 Feb 2;6(1):ysab003. doi: 10.1093/synbio/ysab003. eCollection 2021. PubMed 33623824.
Backbone
  Vector backbone: pJUMP39-1A
  Backbone manufacturer: Backbone derived from SEVA.
  Vector type: Bacterial Expression, Synthetic Biology
Growth in bacteria
  Bacterial resistance: Chloramphenicol, 25 μg/mL
  Growth temperature: 37°C
  Growth strain: JM109
  Copy number: Low Copy
Gene/Insert
  Gene/Insert name: None
  Mutation: None
Terms and licenses: Academic/Nonprofit Terms; Industry Terms: Not Available to Industry
Depositor comments: Please visit https://www.biorxiv.org/content/10.1101/799585v1 for bioRxiv preprint.
How to cite: pJUMP39-1A(sfGFP) was a gift from Chris French (Addgene plasmid # 126983 ; http://n2t.net/addgene:126983 ; RRID:Addgene_126983)
